Addgene plasmid #125767: pXPR_BRD003-sgCh2-2
Purpose: constitutive expression of a guide RNA targeting an intergenic region of human chromosome 2 (CRISPR cutting control)
Depositing lab: Francisca Vazquez. Depositing organization: Broad Institute. Publication: WRN helicase is a synthetic lethal target in microsatellite unstable cancers. Chan EM, Shibue T, McFarland JM, Gaeta B, Ghandi M, Dumont N, Gonzalez A, McPartlan JS, Li T, Zhang Y, Bin Liu J, Lazaro JB, Gu P, Piett CG, Apffel A, Ali SO, Deasy R, Keskula P, Ng RWS, Roberts EA, Reznichenko E, Leung L, Alimova M, Schenone M, Islam M, Maruvka YE, Liu Y, Roper J, Raghavan S, Giannakis M, Tseng YY, Nagel ZD, D'Andrea A, Root DE, Boehm JS, Getz G, Chang S, Golub TR, Tsherniak A, Vazquez F, Bass AJ. Nature. 2019 Apr 10. pii: 10.1038/s41586-019-1102-x. doi: 10.1038/s41586-019-1102-x. PubMed 30971823.
Backbone
  Vector backbone: pXPR_BRD003
  Backbone size w/o insert (bp): 8318
  Vector type: CRISPR
  Selectable markers: Puromycin
Growth in bacteria
  Bacterial resistance: Ampicillin, 100 μg/mL
  Growth temperature: 30°C
  Growth strain: NEB Stable
  Copy number: High Copy
Gene/Insert
  Gene/Insert name: sgCh2-2
  gRNA/shRNA sequence: GGTGTGCGTATGAAGCAGTG
  Species: H. sapiens (human)
  Insert size (bp): 25
  Cloning method: Restriction Enzyme; 5′ cloning site BsmBI (destroyed during cloning); 3′ cloning site BsmBI (destroyed during cloning)
Terms and licenses: Academic/Nonprofit Terms; Industry Terms: Not Available to Industry
Depositor comments: Please visit https://www.biorxiv.org/content/10.1101/502070v1 for BioRxiv preprint.
How to cite: pXPR_BRD003-sgCh2-2 was a gift from Francisca Vazquez (Addgene plasmid # 125767 ; http://n2t.net/addgene:125767 ; RRID:Addgene_125767)
