[The description below was written by a language model from this plasmid's Addgene catalogue record.]
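Description:
pXPR_BRD003-sgCh2-2 is a CRISPR guide RNA expression plasmid built on the pXPR_BRD003 backbone (about 8.3 kb without insert). It is maintained in bacteria as a high-copy plasmid under ampicillin selection and carries a puromycin marker for selecting mammalian cells that have received it. The record classifies the vector only as "CRISPR". It does not state the delivery route, the promoter driving the guide, the promoter driving the puromycin marker, or the origin of replication, and no feature table is supplied to confirm them. The depositor's choice of a recombination-reducing bacterial strain suggests the backbone contains repeat elements prone to rearrangement, but the record does not say so explicitly. No Cas9 gene is listed, so the nuclease presumably has to be supplied separately.

The insert is a short oligonucleotide duplex of about 25 bp encoding sgCh2-2, a single guide RNA whose 20-nucleotide spacer targets an intergenic region of human chromosome 2. It was cloned between two BsmBI sites, both destroyed in the process. This is typical of type IIS cloning, in which the enzyme cuts outside its recognition sequence and the spacer is placed seamlessly next to the guide scaffold.

The guide is expressed constitutively and serves as a cutting control. It directs Cas9 to make a double-strand break at a site not expected to disrupt any gene, so the general cellular response to DNA cleavage can be separated from the effects of knocking out a specific gene. The construct was deposited with a study that identified WRN helicase as a synthetic lethal dependency in microsatellite-unstable cancers, where such controls provide a baseline for comparison with gene-targeting guides.
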