>Addgene plasmid #125767 | pXPR_BRD003-sgCh2-2 | addgene full sequence | sequence record 245982 | Addgene NGS Result
GTGGCGCCCGAACAGGGACTTGAAAGCGAAAGGGAAACCAGAGGAGCTCTCTCGACGCAGGACTCGGCTT
GCTGAAGCGCGCACGGCAAGAGGCGAGGGGCGGCGACTGGTGAGTACGCCAAAAATTTTGACTAGCGGAG
GCTAGAAGGAGAGAGATGGGTGCGAGAGCGTCAGTATTAAGCGGGGGAGAATTAGATCGCGATGGGAAAA
AATTCGGTTAAGGCCAGGGGGAAAGAAAAAATATAAATTAAAACATATAGTATGGGCAAGCAGGGAGCTA
GAACGATTCGCAGTTAATCCTGGCCTGTTAGAAACATCAGAAGGCTGTAGACAAATACTGGGACAGCTAC
AACCATCCCTTCAGACAGGATCAGAAGAACTTAGATCATTATATAATACAGTAGCAACCCTCTATTGTGT
GCATCAAAGGATAGAGATAAAAGACACCAAGGAAGCTTTAGACAAGATAGAGGAAGAGCAAAACAAAAGT
AAGACCACCGCACAGCAAGCGGCCGCTGATCTTCAGACCTGGAGGAGGAGATATGAGGGACAATTGGAGA
AGTGAATTATATAAATATAAAGTAGTAAAAATTGAACCATTAGGAGTAGCACCCACCAAGGCAAAGAGAA
GAGTGGTGCAGAGAGAAAAAAGAGCAGTGGGAATAGGAGCTTTGTTCCTTGGGTTCTTGGGAGCAGCAGG
AAGCACTATGGGCGCAGCGTCAATGACGCTGACGGTACAGGCCAGACAATTATTGTCTGGTATAGTGCAG
CAGCAGAACAATTTGCTGAGGGCTATTGAGGCGCAACAGCATCTGTTGCAACTCACAGTCTGGGGCATCA
AGCAGCTCCAGGCAAGAATCCTGGCTGTGGAAAGATACCTAAAGGATCAACAGCTCCTGGGGATTTGGGG
TTGCTCTGGAAAACTCATTTGCACCACTGCTGTGCCTTGGAATGCTAGTTGGAGTAATAAATCTCTGGAA
CAGATTTGGAATCACACGACCTGGATGGAGTGGGACAGAGAAATTAACAATTACACAAGCTTAATACACT
CCTTAATTGAAGAATCGCAAAACCAGCAAGAAAAGAATGAACAAGAATTATTGGAATTAGATAAATGGGC
AAGTTTGTGGAATTGGTTTAACATAACAAATTGGCTGTGGTATATAAAATTATTCATAATGATAGTAGGA
GGCTTGGTAGGTTTAAGAATAGTTTTTGCTGTACTTTCTATAGTGAATAGAGTTAGGCAGGGATATTCAC
CATTATCGTTTCAGACCCACCTCCCAACCCCGAGGGGACCCAGAGAGGGCCTATTTCCCATGATTCCTTC
ATATTTGCATATACGATACAAGGCTGTTAGAGAGATAATTAGAATTAATTTGACTGTAAACACAAAGATA
TTAGTACAAAATACGTGACGTAGAAAGTAATAATTTCTTGGGTAGTTTGCAGTTTTAAAATTATGTTTTA
AAATGGACTATCATATGCTTACCGTAACTTGAAAGTATTTCGATTTCTTGGCTTTATATATCTTGTGGAA
AGGACGAAACACCGGGTGTGCGTATGAAGCAGTGGTTTTAGAGCTAGAAATAGCAAGTTAAAATAAGGCT
AGTCCGTTATCAACTTGAAAAAGTGGCACCGAGTCGGTGCTTTTTTAAGCTTGGCGTAACTAGATCTTGA
GACAAATGGCAGTATTCATCCACAATTTTAAAAGAAAAGGGGGGATTGGGGGGTACAGTGCAGGGGAAAG
AATAGTAGACATAATAGCAACAGACATACAAACTAAAGAATTACAAAAACAAATTACAAAAATTCAAAAT
TTTCGGGTTTATTACAGGGACAGCAGAGATCCACTTTGGCGCCGGCTCGAGGGGGCCCGGGTGCAAAGAT
GGATAAAGTTTTAAACAGAGAGGAATCTTTGCAGCTAATGGACCTTCTAGGTCTTGAAAGGAGTGGGAAT
TGGCTCCGGTGCCCGTCAGTGGGCAGAGCGCACATCGCCCACAGTCCCCGAGAAGTTGGGGGGAGGGGTC
GGCAATTGATCCGGTGCCTAGAGAAGGTGGCGCGGGGTAAACTGGGAAAGTGATGTCGTGTACTGGCTCC
GCCTTTTTCCCGAGGGTGGGGGAGAACCGTATATAAGTGCAGTAGTCGCCGTGAACGTTCTTTTTCGCAA
CGGGTTTGCCGCCAGAACACAGGTAAGTGCCGTGTGTGGTTCCCGCGGGCCTGGCCTCTTTACGGGTTAT
GGCCCTTGCGTGCCTTGAATTACTTCCACCTGGCTGCAGTACGTGATTCTTGATCCCGAGCTTCGGGTTG
GAAGTGGGTGGGAGAGTTCGAGGCCTTGCGCTTAAGGAGCCCCTTCGCCTCGTGCTTGAGTTGAGGCCTG
GCCTGGGCGCTGGGGCCGCCGCGTGCGAATCTGGTGGCACCTTCGCGCCTGTCTCGCTGCTTTCGATAAG
TCTCTAGCCATTTAAAATTTTTGATGACCTGCTGCGACGCTTTTTTTCTGGCAAGATAGTCTTGTAAATG
CGGGCCAAGATCTGCACACTGGTATTTCGGTTTTTGGGGCCGCGGGCGGCGACGGGGCCCGTGCGTCCCA
GCGCACATGTTCGGCGAGGCGGGGCCTGCGAGCGCGGCCACCGAGAATCGGACGGGGGTAGTCTCAAGCT
GGCCGGCCTGCTCTGGTGCCTGGCCTCGCGCCGCCGTGTATCGCCCCGCCCTGGGCGGCAAGGCTGGCCC
GGTCGGCACCAGTTGCGTGAGCGGAAAGATGGCCGCTTCCCGGCCCTGCTGCAGGGAGCTCAAAATGGAG
GACGCGGCGCTCGGGAGAGCGGGCGGGTGAGTCACCCACACAAAGGAAAAGGGCCTTTCCGTCCTCAGCC
GTCGCTTCATGTGACTCCACGGAGTACCGGGCGCCGTCCAGGCACCTCGATTAGTTCTCGAGCTTTTGGA
GTACGTCGTCTTTAGGTTGGGGGGAGGGGTTTTATGCGATGGAGTTTCCCCACACTGAGTGGGTGGAGAC
TGAAGTTAGGCCAGCTTGGCACTTGATGTAATTCTCCTTGGAATTTGCCCTTTTTGAGTTTGGATCTTGG
TTCATTCTCAAGCCTCAGACAGTGGTTCAAAGTTTTTTTCTTCCATTTCAGGTGTCGTGACGTACGGCCA
CCATGACCGAGTACAAGCCCACGGTGCGCCTCGCCACCCGCGACGACGTCCCCAGGGCCGTACGCACCCT
CGCCGCCGCGTTCGCCGACTACCCCGCCACGCGCCACACCGTCGATCCGGACCGCCACATCGAGCGGGTC
ACCGAGCTGCAAGAACTCTTCCTCACGCGCGTCGGGCTCGACATCGGCAAGGTGTGGGTCGCGGACGACG
GCGCCGCCGTGGCGGTCTGGACCACGCCGGAGAGCGTCGAAGCGGGGGCGGTGTTCGCCGAGATCGGCCC
GCGCATGGCCGAGTTGAGCGGTTCCCGGCTGGCCGCGCAGCAACAGATGGAAGGCCTCCTGGCGCCGCAC
CGGCCCAAGGAGCCCGCGTGGTTCCTGGCCACCGTCGGAGTCTCGCCCGACCACCAGGGCAAGGGTCTGG
GCAGCGCCGTCGTGCTCCCCGGAGTGGAGGCGGCCGAGCGCGCCGGGGTGCCCGCCTTCCTGGAGACCTC
CGCGCCCCGCAACCTCCCCTTCTACGAGCGGCTCGGCTTCACCGTCACCGCCGACGTCGAGGTGCCCGAA
GGACCGCGCACCTGGTGCATGACCCGCAAGCCCGGTGCCTGAACGCGTTAAGTCGACAATCAACCTCTGG
ATTACAAAATTTGTGAAAGATTGACTGGTATTCTTAACTATGTTGCTCCTTTTACGCTATGTGGATACGC
TGCTTTAATGCCTTTGTATCATGCTATTGCTTCCCGTATGGCTTTCATTTTCTCCTCCTTGTATAAATCC
TGGTTGCTGTCTCTTTATGAGGAGTTGTGGCCCGTTGTCAGGCAACGTGGCGTGGTGTGCACTGTGTTTG
CTGACGCAACCCCCACTGGTTGGGGCATTGCCACCACCTGTCAGCTCCTTTCCGGGACTTTCGCTTTCCC
CCTCCCTATTGCCACGGCGGAACTCATCGCCGCCTGCCTTGCCCGCTGCTGGACAGGGGCTCGGCTGTTG
GGCACTGACAATTCCGTGGTGTTGTCGGGGAAATCATCGTCCTTTCCTTGGCTGCTCGCCTGTGTTGCCA
CCTGGATTCTGCGCGGGACGTCCTTCTGCTACGTCCCTTCGGCCCTCAATCCAGCGGACCTTCCTTCCCG
CGGCCTGCTGCCGGCTCTGCGGCCTCTTCCGCGTCTTCGCCTTCGCCCTCAGACGAGTCGGATCTCCCTT
TGGGCCGCCTCCCCGCGTCGACTTTAAGACCAATGACTTACAAGGCAGCTGTAGATCTTAGCCACTTTTT
AAAAGAAAAGGGGGGACTGGAAGGGCTAATTCACTCCCAACGAAGACAAGATCTGCTTTTTGCTTGTACT
GGGTCTCTCTGGTTAGACCAGATCTGAGCCTGGGAGCTCTCTGGCTAACTAGGGAACCCACTGCTTAAGC
CTCAATAAAGCTTGCCTTGAGTGCTTCAAGTAGTGTGTGCCCGTCTGTTGTGTGACTCTGGTAACTAGAG
ATCCCTCAGACCCTTTTAGTCAGTGTGGAAAATCTCTAGCAGTACGTATAGTAGTTCATGTCATCTTATT
ATTCAGTATTTATAACTTGCAAAGAAATGAATATCAGAGAGTGAGAGGAACTTGTTTATTGCAGCTTATA
ATGGTTACAAATAAAGCAATAGCATCACAAATTTCACAAATAAAGCATTTTTTTCACTGCATTCTAGTTG
TGGTTTGTCCAAACTCATCAATGTATCTTATCATGTCTGGCTCTAGCTATCCCGCCCCTAACTCCGCCCA
TCCCGCCCCTAACTCCGCCCAGTTCCGCCCATTCTCCGCCCCATGGCTGACTAATTTTTTTTATTTATGC
AGAGGCCGAGGCCGCCTCGGCCTCTGAGCTATTCCAGAAGTAGTGAGGAGGCTTTTTTGGAGGCCTAGGG
ACGTACCCAATTCGCCCTATAGTGAGTCGTATTACGCGCGCTCACTGGCCGTCGTTTTACAACGTCGTGA
CTGGGAAAACCCTGGCGTTACCCAACTTAATCGCCTTGCAGCACATCCCCCTTTCGCCAGCTGGCGTAAT
AGCGAAGAGGCCCGCACCGATCGCCCTTCCCAACAGTTGCGCAGCCTGAATGGCGAATGGG
[124 nt withheld, positions 5242-5365]
C
[91 nt withheld, positions 5367-5457]
A
[49 nt withheld, positions 5459-5507]
CCTTTGACGTTGGAGTCCACGTTCTTT
[37 nt withheld, positions 5535-5571]
ACCCTATCTCGGTCTATTCTTTTGATTTATAAGGGATTTTGCCGATTTCGGCCTATTGGTTAAAAAATGA
GCTGATTTAACAAAAATTTAACGCGAATTTTAACAAAATATTAACGCTTACAATTTAGGTGGCACTTTTC
GGGGAAATGTGCGCGGAACCCCTATTTGTTTATTTTTCTAAATACATTCAAATATGTATCCGCTCATGAG
ACAATAACCCTGATAAATGCTTCAATAATATTGAAAAAGGAAGAGTATGAGTATTCAACATTTCCGTGTC
GCCCTTATTCCCTTTTTTGCGGCATTTTGCCTTCCTGTTTTTGCTCACCCAGAAACGCTGGTGAAAGTAA
AAGATGCTGAAGATCAGTTGGGTGCACGAGTGGGTTACATCGAACTGGATCTCAACAGCGGTAAGATCCT
TGAGAGTTTTCGCCCCGAAGAACGTTTTCCAATGATGAGCACTTTTAAAGTTCTGCTATGTGGCGCGGTA
TTATCCCGTATTGACGCCGGGCAAGAGCAACTCGGTCGCCGCATACACTATTCTCAGAATGACTTGGTTG
AGTACTCACCAGTCACAGAAAAGCATCTTACGGATGGCATGACAGTAAGAGAATTATGCAGTGCTGCCAT
AACCATGAGTGATAACACTGCGGCCAACTTACTTCTGACAACGATCGGAGGACCGAAGGAGCTAACCGCT
TTTTTGCACAACATGGGGGATCATGTAACTCGCCTTGATCGTTGGGAACCGGAGCTGAATGAAGCCATAC
CAAACGACGAGCGTGACACCACGATGCCTGTAGCAATGGCAACAACGTTGCGCAAACTATTAACTGGCGA
ACTACTTACTCTAGCTTCCCGGCAACAATTAATAGACTGGATGGAGGCGGATAAAGTTGCAGGACCACTT
CTGCGCTCGGCCCTTCCGGCTGGCTGGTTTATTGCTGATAAATCTGGAGCCGGTGAGCGTGGGTCTCGCG
GTATCATTGCAGCACTGGGGCCAGATGGTAAGCCCTCCCGTATCGTAGTTATCTACACGACGGGGAGTCA
GGCAACTATGGATGAACGAAATAGACAGATCGCTGAGATAGGTGCCTCACTGATTAAGCATTGGTAACTG
TCAGACCAAGTTTACTCATATATACTTTAGATTGATTTAAAACTTCATTTTTAATTTAAAAGGATCTAGG
TGAAGATCCTTTTTGATAATCTCATGACCAAAATCCCTTAACGTGAGTTTTCGTTCCACTGAGCGTCAGA
CCCCGTAGAAAAGATCAAAGGATCTTCTTGAGATCCTTTTTTTCTGCGCGTAATCTGCTGCTTGCAAACA
AAAAAACCACCGCTACCAGCGGTGGTTTGTTTGCCGGATCAAGAGCTACCAACTCTTTTTCCGAAGGTAA
CTGGCTTCAGCAGAGCGCAGATACCAAATACTGTTCTTCTAGTGTAGCCGTAGTTAGGCCACCACTTCAA
GAACTCTGTAGCACCGCCTACATACCTCGCTCTGCTAATCCTGTTACCAGTGGCTGCTGCCAGTGGCGAT
AAGTCGTGTCTTACCGGGTTGGACTCAAGACGATAGTTACCGGATAAGGCGCAGCGGTCGGGCTGAACGG
GGGGTTCGTGCACACAGCCCAGCTTGGAGCGAACGACCTACACCGAACTGAGATACCTACAGCGTGAGCT
ATGAGAAAGCGCCACGCTTCCCGAAGGGAGAAAGGCGGACAGGTATCCGGTAAGCGGCAGGGTCGGAACA
GGAGAGCGCACGAGGGAGCTTCCAGGGGGAAACGCCTGGTATCTTTATAGTCCTGTCGGGTTTCGCCACC
TCTGACTTGAGCGTCGATTTTTGTGATGCTCGTCAGGGGGGCGGAGCCTATGGAAAAACGCCAGCAACGC
GGCCTTTTTACGGTTCCTGGCCTTTTGCTGGCCTTTTGCTCACATGTTCTTTCCTGCGTTATCCCCTGAT
TCTGTGGATAACCGTATTACCGCCTTTGAGTGAGCTGATACCGCTCGCCGCAGCCGAACGACCGAGCGCA
GCGAGTCAGTGAGCGAGGAAGCGGAAGAGCGCCCAATACGCAAACCGCCTCTCCCCGCGCGTTGGCCGAT
TCATTAATGCAGCTGGCACGACAGGTTTCCCGACTGGAAAGCGGGCAGTGAGCGCAACGCAATTAATGTG
AGTTAGCTCACTCATTAGGCACCCCAGGCTTTACACTTTATGCTTCCGGCTCGTATGTTGTGTGGAATTG
TGAGCGGATAACAATTTCACACAGGAAACAGCTATGACCATGATTACGCCAAGCGCGCAATTAACCCTCA
CTAAAGGGAACAAAAGCTGGAGCTGCAAGCTTAATGTAGTCTTATGCAATACTCTTGTAGTCTTGCAACA
TGGTAACGATGAGTTAGCAACATGCCTTACAAGGAGAGAAAAAGCACCGTGCATGCCGATTGGTGGAAGT
AAGGTGGTACGATCGTGCCTTATTAGGAAGGCAACAGACGGGTCTGACATGGATTGGACGAACCACTGAA
TTGCCGCATTGCAGAGATATTGTATTTAAGTGCCTAGCTCGATACATAAACGGGTCTCTCTGGTTAGACC
AGATCTGAGCCTGGGAGCTCTCTGGCTAACTAGGGAACCCACTGCTTAAGCCTCAATAAAGCTTGCCTTG
AGTGCTTCAAGTAGTGTGTGCCCGTCTGTTGTGTGACTCTGGTAACTAGAGATCCCTCAGACCCTTTTAG
TCAGTGTGGAAAATCTCTAGCA
